>Addgene plasmid #192398 | LLP753_L2pV1_NOT_FRT_Rluc_0I_lacZ | addgene full sequence | sequence record 378303 | Addgene NGS Result
GTGCCGAATTCGGATCCGGAGTCGACAAAATTTAGAACGAACTTAATTATGATCTCAAATACATTGATAC
ATATCTCATCTAGATCTAGGTTATCATTATGTAAGAAAGTTTTGACGAATATGGCACGACAAAATGGCTA
GACTCGATGTAATTGGTATCTCAACTCAACATTATACTTATACCAAACATTAGTTAGACAAAATTTAAAC
AACTATTTTTTATGTATGCAAGAGTCAGCATATGTATAATTGATTCAGAATCGTTTTGACGAGTTCGGAT
GTAGTAGTAGCCATTATTTAATGTACATACTAATCGTGAATAGTGAATATGATGAAACATTGTATCTTAT
TGTATAAATATCCATAAACACATCATGAAAGACACTTTCTTTCACGGTCTGAATTAATTATGATACAATT
CTAATAGAAAACGAATTAAATTACGTTGAATTGTATGAAATCTAATTGAACAAGCCAACCACGACGACGA
CTAACGTTGCCTGGATTGACTCGGTTTAAGTTAACCACTAAAAAAACGGAGCTGTCATGTAACACGCGGA
TCGAGCAGGTCACAGTCATGAAGCCATCAAAGCAAAAGAACTAATCCAAGGGCTGAGATGATTAATTAGT
TTAAAAATTAGTTAACACGAGGGAAAAGGCTGTCTGACAGCCAGGTCACGTTATCTTTACCTGTGGTCGA
AATGATTCGTGTCTGTCGATTTTAATTATTTTTTTGAAAGGCCGAAAATAAAGTTGTAAGAGATAAACCC
GCCTATATAAATTCATATATTTTCCTCTCCGCTTTGAATACTGTATTTTTACAACAATTACCAACAACAA
CAAAGAAGTTCCTATTCTCTAGAAAGTATAGGAACTTCCAACAAACAACATTACAATTACTATTTACAAT
TACAATGACTTCAAAGGTGTATGATCCTGAGCAGGTAAGTTTCTGCTTCTACCTTTGATATATATATAAT
AATTATCATTAATTAGTAGTAATATAATATTTCAAATATTTTTTTCAAAATAAAAGAATGTAGTATATAG
CAATTGCTTTTCTGTAGTTTATAAGTGTGTATATTTTAATTTATAACTTTTCTAATATATGACCAAAATT
TGTTGATGTGCAGAGAAAAAGAATGATAACTGGTCCACAATGGTGGGCAAGATGTAAACAGATGAACGTG
CTTGATTCTTTCATTAATTACTACGATTCAGAAAAGCACGCTGAGAATGCAGTTATCTTTCTTCACGGAA
ACGCTGCATCTTCATATTTGTGGAGACATGTTGTGCCTCACATTGAACCAGTGGCTAGGTGTATTATCCC
AGATCTTATCGGAATGGGAAAGTCTGGTAAATCTGGAAATGGTTCTTACAGACTTTTGGATCATTATAAG
TACCTCACAGCTTGGTTCGAACTTCTCAACTTACCTAAGAAGATTATTTTCGTTGGACACGATTGGGGTG
CTTGCTTGGCATTCCATTACTCATACGAACACCAAGATAAGATCAAAGCTATAGTTCATGCAGAGAGTGT
TGTGGATGTGATAGAATCTTGGGATGAGTGGCCAGATATTGAAGAGGATATTGCTTTGATCAAGTCTGAA
GAGGGAGAAAAGATGGTTCTCGAAAATAACTTTTTCGTGGAAACTATGCTTCCTTCAAAGATTATGAGAA
AATTGGAACCAGAAGAGTTTGCTGCATATCTCGAACCTTTCAAGGAAAAAGGAGAGGTTAGAAGGCCAAC
ACTCAGTTGGCCTAGGGAAATACCATTAGTTAAGGGAGGTAAACCTGATGTTGTGCAGATCGTGAGAAAT
TATAACGCTTACCTTAGGGCATCAGATGATTTGCCTAAGATGTTCATCGAGTCAGATCCAGGATTTTTCA
GTAATGCTATAGTTGAAGGTGCAAAGAAATTTCCAAACACCGAGTTCGTTAAGGTGAAAGGATTGCATTT
CTCACAAGAAGATGCTCCTGATGAGATGGGAAAGTATATTAAGTCTTTTGTTGAAAGAGTGCTCAAAAAC
GAGCAGGGTTCTCGATCTGATGCTTCTGAAGTAACGTCAACAAGCTCCCAGTCTGAGGTATGCACAGTGG
AAACGCCAGGTTGTGTTGGTTCTTAAGAAGTTCCTATTCTCTAGAAAGTATAGGAACTTCGCTTCTCTAG
CTAGAGTCGATCGACAAGCTCGAGTTTCTCCATAATAATGTGTGAGTAGTTCCCAGATAAGGGAATTAGG
GTTCCTATAGGGTTTCGCTCATGTGTTGAGCATATAAGAAACCCTTAGTATGTATTTGTATTTGTAAAAT
ACTTCTATCAATAAAATTTCTAATTCCTAAAACCAAAATCCAGTACTAAAATCCAGATCGCTGCAAGAAT
TCAAGCTTGGAGCCAACACTCGAATCCCCACCCGTTGGACCAAACCCGGCTCATTAAGCGTCGGTTCAGA
TTTATTTCCTTTATTTAAAAAAAAGGAAAGGGTAAAAAATAGAAAATTGGAAACAGTTAAAGCCCAAAAT
TGTAATTTACCGAGAATTGTAAATTTACCTGAAAACCCTACGCTATAGTTTCGACTATAAATACCAAACT
TAGGACCTCACTTCAGAATCCCCTCGTCGCTGCGTCTCTCTCCCGCAACCTTCGATTTTCGTTTATTCGC
ATCCATCGGAGAGAGAAAACAATCAATAAGCGACCTACTACAAACAAGTAAGTAAGAGAAAAACCAAAAG
AAGAAGAGAAACAACAAGAAGAAGTAATGGAGGACGCCAAAAACATAAAGAAAGGCCCGGCGCCATTCTA
TCCTCTAGAGGATGGAACCGCTGGAGAGCAACTGCATAAGGCTATGAAGAGATACGCCCTGGTTCCTGGA
ACAATTGCTTTTACAGATGCACATATCGAGGTGAACATCACGTACGCGGAATACTTCGAAATGTCCGTTC
GGTTGGCAGAAGCTATGAAACGATATGGGCTGAATACAAATCACAGAATCGTCGTATGCAGTGAAAACTC
TCTTCAATTCTTTATGCCGGTGTTGGGCGCGTTATTTATCGGAGTTGCAGTTGCGCCCGCGAACGACATT
TATAATGAACGTGAATTGCTCAACAGTATGAACATTTCGCAGCCTACCGTAGTGTTTGTTTCCAAAAAGG
GGTTGCAAAAAATTTTGAACGTGCAAAAAAAATTACCAATAATCCAGAAAATTATTATCATGGATTCTAA
AACGGATTACCAGGGATTTCAGTCGATGTACACGTTCGTCACATCTCATCTACCTCCCGGTTTTAATGAA
TACGATTTTGTACCAGAGTCCTTTGATCGTGACAAAACAATTGCACTGATAATGAATTCCTCTGGATCTA
CTGGGTTACCTAAGGGTGTGGCCCTTCCGCATAGAACTGCCTGCGTCAGATTCTCGCATGCCAGAGATCC
TATTTTTGGCAATCAAATCATTCCGGATACTGCGATTTTAAGTGTTGTTCCATTCCATCACGGTTTTGGA
ATGTTTACTACACTCGGATATTTGATATGTGGATTTCGAGTCGTCTTAATGTATAGATTTGAAGAAGAGC
TGTTTTTACGATCCCTTCAGGATTACAAAATTCAAAGTGCGTTGCTAGTACCAACCCTATTTTCATTCTT
CGCCAAAAGCACTCTGATTGACAAATACGATTTATCTAATTTACACGAAATTGCTTCTGGGGGCGCACCT
CTTTCGAAAGAAGTCGGGGAAGCGGTTGCAAAACGCTTCCATCTTCCAGGGATACGACAAGGATATGGGC
TCACTGAGACTACATCAGCTATTCTGATTACACCCGAGGGGGATGATAAACCGGGCGCGGTCGGTAAAGT
TGTTCCATTTTTTGAAGCGAAGGTTGTGGATCTGGATACCGGGAAAACGCTGGGCGTTAATCAGAGAGGC
GAATTATGTGTCAGAGGACCTATGATTATGTCCGGTTATGTAAACAATCCGGAAGCGACCAACGCCTTGA
TTGACAAGGATGGATGGCTACATTCTGGAGACATAGCTTACTGGGACGAGGACGAACACTTCTTCATAGT
TGACCGCTTGAAGTCTTTAATTAAATACAAAGGATATCAGGTGGCCCCCGCTGAATTGGAATCGATATTG
TTACAACACCCCAACATCTTCGACGCGGGCGTGGCAGGTCTGCCCGACGATGACGCCGGTGAACTTCCCG
CCGCCGTTGTTGTTTTGGAGCACGGAAAGACGATGACGGAAAAAGAGATCGTGGATTACGTCGCCAGTCA
AGTAACAACCGCGAAAAAGTTGCGCGGAGGAGTTGTGTTTGTGGACGAAGTACCGAAAGGTCTTACCGGA
AAACTCGACGCAAGAAAAATCAGAGAGATCCTCATAAAGGCCAAGAAGGGCGGAAAGTCCAAATTGTAAG
CTTGATCCCCCGTCGACAGCTAGCTATATCATCAATTTATGTATTACACATAATATCGCACTCAGTCTTT
CATCTACGGCAATGTACCAGCTGATATAATCAGTTATTGAAATATTTCTGAATTTAAACTTGCATCAATA
AATTTATGTTTTTGCTTGGACTATAATACCTGACTTGTTATTTTATCAATAAATATTTAAACTATATTTC
TTTCAAGATCGCTACTATGAGACCGCAGCTGGCACGACAGGTTTCCCGACTGGAAAGCGGGCAGTGAGCG
CAACGCAATTAATGTGAGTTAGCTCACTCATTAGGCACCCCAGGCTTTACACTTTATGCTTCCGGCTCGT
ATGTTGTGTGGAATTGTGAGCGGATAACAATTTCACACAGGAAACAGCTATGACCATGATTACGCCAAGC
TTGCATGCCTGCAGGTCGACTCTAGAGGATCCCCGGGTACCGAGCTCGAATTCACTGGCCGTCGTTTTAC
AACGTCGTGACTGGGAAAACCCTGGCGTTACCCAACTTAATCGCCTTGCAGCACATCCCCCTTTCGCCAG
CTGGCGTAATAGCGAAGAGGCCCGCACCGATCGCCCTTCCCAACAGTTGCGCAGCCTGAATGGCGAATGG
CGCCTGATGCGGTATTTTCTCCTTACGCATCTGTGCGGTATTTCACACCGCATATGGTGCACTCTCAGTA
CAATCTGCTCTGATGCCGCATAGTTAAGCCAGCCCCGACACCCGCCAACACCCGCTGACGCGCCCTGACG
GGCTTGTCTGCTCCCGGCATCCGCTTACAGACAAGCTGTGACGGTCTCAGGGACACGAAGTGATCCGTTT
AAACTATCAGTGTTTGACAGGATATATTGGCGGGTAAACCTAAGAGAAAAGAGCGTTTATTAGAATAATC
GGATATTTAAAAGGGCGTGAAAAGGTTTATCCGTTCGTCCATTTGTATGTGCCAGCCGCCTTTGCGACGC
TCACCGGGCTGGTTGCCCTCGCCGCTGGGCTGGCGGCCGTCTATGGCCCTGCAAACGCGCCAGAAACGCC
GTCGAAGCCGTGTGCGAGACACCGCGGCCGCCGGCGTTGTGGATACCTCGCGGAAAACTTGGCCCTCACT
GACAGATGAGGGGCGGACGTTGACACTTGAGGGGCCGACTCACCCGGCGCGGCGTTGACAGATGAGGGGC
AGGCTCGATTTCGGCCGGCGACGTGGAGCTGGCCAGCCTCGCAAATCGGCGAAAACGCCTGATTTTACGC
GAGTTTCCCACAGATGATGTGGACAAGCCTGGGGATAAGTGCCCTGCGGTATTGACACTTGAGGGGCGCG
ACTACTGACAGATGAGGGGCGCGATCCTTGACACTTGAGGGGCAGAGTGCTGACAGATGAGGGGCGCACC
TATTGACATTTGAGGGGCTGTCCACAGGCAGAAAATCCAGCATTTGCAAGGGTTTCCGCCCGTTTTTCGG
CCACCGCTAACCTGTCTTTTAACCTGCTTTTAAACCAATATTTATAAACCTTGTTTTTAACCAGGGCTGC
GCCCTGTGCGCGTGACCGCGCACGCCGAAGGGGGGTGCCCCCCCTTCTCGAACCCTCCCGGCCCGCTAAC
GCGGGCCTCCCATCCCCCCAGGGGCTGCGCCCCTCGGCCGCGAACGGCCTCACCCCAAAAATGGCAGCGC
TGGCCAATTCCCGAGTGCGCGGAACCCCTATTTGTTTATTTTTCTAAATACATTCAAATATGTATCCGCT
CATGAGACAATAACCCTGATAAATGCTTCAATAATATTGAAAAAGGAAGAGTATGGCTAAAATGAGAATA
TCACCGGAATTGAAAAAACTGATCGAAAAATACCGCTGCGTAAAAGATACGGAAGGAATGTCTCCTGCTA
AGGTATATAAGCTGGTGGGAGAAAATGAAAACCTATATTTAAAAATGACGGACAGCCGGTATAAAGGGAC
CACCTATGATGTGGAACGGGAAAAGGACATGATGCTATGGCTGGAAGGAAAGCTGCCTGTTCCAAAGGTC
CTGCACTTTGAACGGCATGATGGCTGGAGCAATCTGCTCATGAGTGAGGCCGATGGCGTCCTTTGCTCGG
AAGAGTATGAAGATGAACAAAGCCCTGAAAAGATTATCGAGCTGTATGCGGAGTGCATCAGGCTCTTTCA
CTCCATCGACATATCGGATTGTCCCTATACGAATAGCTTAGACAGCCGCTTAGCCGAATTGGATTACTTA
CTGAATAACGATCTGGCCGATGTGGATTGCGAAAACTGGGAAGAGGACACTCCATTTAAAGATCCGCGCG
AGCTGTATGATTTTTTAAAGACGGAAAAGCCCGAAGAGGAACTTGTCTTTTCCCACGGCGACCTGGGAGA
CAGCAACATCTTTGTGAAAGATGGCAAAGTAAGTGGCTTTATTGATCTTGGGAGAAGCGGCAGGGCGGAC
AAGTGGTATGACATTGCCTTCTGCGTCCGGTCGCTCAGGGAGGATATCGGGGAAGAACAGTATGTCGAGC
TATTTTTTGACTTACTGGGGATCAAGCCTGATTGGGAGAAAATAAAATATTATATTTTACTGGATGAATT
GTTTTAGCTGTCAGACCAAGTTTACTCATATATACTTTAGATTGATTTAAAACTTCATTTTTAATTTAAA
AGGATCTAGGTGAAGATCCTTTTTGATAATCTCATGACCAAAATCCCTTAACGTGAGTTTTCGTTCCACT
GAGCGTCAGACCCCGTAGAAAAGATCAAAGGATCTTCTTGAGATCCTTTTTTTCTGCGCGTAATCTGCTG
CTTGCAAACAAAAAAACCACCGCTACCAGCGGTGGTTTGTTTGCCGGATCAAGAGCTACCAACTCTTTTT
CCGAAGGTAACTGGCTTCAGCAGAGCGCAGATACCAAATACTGTTCTTCTAGTGTAGCCGTAGTTAGGCC
ACCACTTCAAGAACTCTGTAGCACCGCCTACATACCTCGCTCTGCTAATCCTGTTACCAGTGGCTGCTGC
CAGTGGCGATAAGTCGTGTCTTACCGGGTTGGACTCAAGACGATAGTTACCGGATAAGGCGCAGCGGTCG
GGCTGAACGGGGGGTTCGTGCACACAGCCCAGCTTGGAGCGAACGACCTACACCGAACTGAGATACCTAC
AGCGTGAGCTATGAGAAAGCGCCACGCTTCCCGAAGGGAGAAAGGCGGACAGGTATCCGGTAAGCGGCAG
GGTCGGAACAGGAGAGCGCACGAGGGAGCTTCCAGGGGGAAACGCCTGGTATCTTTATAGTCCTGTCGGG
TTTCGCCACCTCTGACTTGAGCGTCGATTTTTGTGATGCTCGTCAGGGGGGCGGAGCCTATGGAAAAACG
CCAGCAACGCGGCCTTTTTACGGTTCCTGGCAGATCCTAGATGTGGCGCAACGATGCCGGCGACAAGCAG
GAGCGCACCGACTTCTTCCGCATCAAGTGTTTTGGCTCTCAGGCCGAGGCCCACGGCAAGTATTTGGGCA
AGGGGTCGCTGGTATTCGTGCAGGGCAAGATTCGGAATACCAAGTACGAGAAGGACGGCCAGACGGTCTA
CGGGACCGACTTCATTGCCGATAAGGTGGATTATCTGGACACCAAGGCACCAGGCGGGTCAAATCAGGAA
TAAGGGCACATTGCCCCGGCGTGAGTCGGGGCAATCCCGCAAGGAGGGTGAATGAATCGGACGTTTGACC
GGAAGGCATACAGGCAAGAACTGATCGACGCGGGGTTTTCCGCCGAGGATGCCGAAACCATCGCAAGCCG
CACCGTCATGCGTGCGCCCCGCGAAACCTTCCAGTCCGTCGGCTCGATGGTCCAGCAAGCTACGGCCAAG
ATCGAGCGCGACAGCGTGCAACTGGCTCCCCCTGCCCTGCCCGCGCCATCGGCCGCCGTGGAGCGTTCGC
GTCGTCTTGAACAGGAGGCGGCAGGTTTGGCGAAGTCGATGACCATCGACACGCGAGGAACTATGACGAC
CAAGAAGCGAAAAACCGCCGGCGAGGACCTGGCAAAACAGGTCAGCGAGGCCAAGCAGGCCGCGTTGCTG
AAACACACGAAGCAGCAGATCAAGGAAATGCAGCTTTCCTTGTTCGATATTGCGCCGTGGCCGGACACGA
TGCGAGCGATGCCAAACGACACGGCCCGCTCTGCCCTGTTCACCACGCGCAACAAGAAAATCCCGCGCGA
GGCGCTGCAAAACAAGGTCATTTTCCACGTCAACAAGGACGTGAAGATCACCTACACCGGCGTCGAGCTG
CGGGCCGACGATGACGAACTGGTGTGGCAGCAGGTGTTGGAGTACGCGAAGCGCACCCCTATCGGCGAGC
CGATCACCTTCACGTTCTACGAGCTTTGCCAGGACCTGGGCTGGTCGATCAATGGCCGGTATTACACGAA
GGCCGAGGAATGCCTGTCGCGCCTACAGGCGACGGCGATGGGCTTCACGTCCGACCGCGTTGGGCACCTG
GAATCGGTGTCGCTGCTGCACCGCTTCCGCGTCCTGGACCGTGGCAAGAAAACGTCCCGTTGCCAGGTCC
TGATCGACGAGGAAATCGTCGTGCTGTTTGCTGGCGACCACTACACGAAATTCATATGGGAGAAGTACCG
CAAGCTGTCGCCGACGGCCCGACGGATGTTCGACTATTTCAGCTCGCACCGGGAGCCGTACCCGCTCAAG
CTGGAAACCTTCCGCCTCATGTGCGGATCGGATTCCACCCGCGTGAAGAAGTGGCGCGAGCAGGTCGGCG
AAGCCTGCGAAGAGTTGCGAGGCAGCGGCCTGGTGGAACACGCCTGGGTCAATGATGACCTGGTGCATTG
CAAACGCTAGGGCCTTGTGGGGTCAGTTCCGGCTGGGGGTTCAGCAGCCCCTGCTCGGATCTGTTGGACC
GGACAGTAGTCATGGTTGATGGGCTGCCTGTATCGAGTGGTGATTTTGTGCCGAGCTGCCGGTCGGGGAG
CTGTTGGCTGGCTGGTGGCAGGATATATTGTGGTGTAAACAAATTGACGCTTAGACAACTTAATAACACA
TTGCGGACGTTTTTAATGTACTGGGGTTGAACACTCT
Features (pLannotate 1.2.2; 24 found; start..end, strand, type, name):
    824..844     +  misc_feature   TMV Ω (fragment): translational enhancer from the tobacco mosaic virus 5'-leader sequence (Gallie et al., 1988)
    845..878     +  protein_bind   FRT (minimal): supports FLP-mediated excision but not integration (Turan and Bode, 2011) FLP recombinase from the Saccharomyces cerevisiae 2μ plasmid
    879..913     +  misc_feature   TMV Ω (fragment): translational enhancer from the tobacco mosaic virus 5'-leader sequence (Gallie et al., 1988)
    945..1133    +  intron         IV2 intron: modified second intron of the potato ST-LS1 gene (Vancanneyt et al., 1990)
   1131..2036    +  CDS            LUCI_RENRE: Experimental evidence at protein level: Swiss-Prot protein existence level 1. Upon binding the substrate, the enzyme catalyzes an oxygenation, producing a very short-lived hydroperoxide that cyclizes into a dioxetanone structure, which collapses, releasing a CO(2) molecule. The spontaneous breakdown of the dioxetanone releases the energy (about 50 kcal/mole) that is necessary to generate the excited state of the coelenteramide product, which is the singlet form of the monoanion. In vivo the product undergoes the process of nonradiative energy transfer to an accessory protein, a green fluoresce
   2043..2117    +  CDS            DREB2A (fragment): DRE2A_ARATH - Also known as ERF045. Experimental evidence at protein level: Swiss-Prot protein existence level 1. Transcriptional activator that binds specifically to the DNA sequence 5'-[AG]CCGAC-3'. Binding to the C-repeat/DRE element mediates high salinity- and dehydration-inducible transcription. From Arabidopsis thaliana (Mouse-ear cress).
   2127..2160    +  protein_bind   FRT (minimal): supports FLP-mediated excision but not integration (Turan and Bode, 2011) FLP recombinase from the Saccharomyces cerevisiae 2μ plasmid
   2195..2369    +  polyA_signal   CaMV poly(A) signal: cauliflower mosaic virus polyadenylation signal
   2757..4406    +  CDS            LUCI_PHOPY: Experimental evidence at protein level: Swiss-Prot protein existence level 1. Produces green light with a wavelength of 562 nm. From Photinus pyralis (Common eastern firefly) (Lampyris pyralis).
   4429..4629    +  terminator     gene 7 terminator: transcription terminator for octopine-type Ti plasmid gene 7
   4645..4687    +  CDS            lacI (fragment): lac repressor; lacI; The lac repressor binds to the lac operator to inhibit transcription in E. coli. This inhibition can be relieved by adding lactose or isopropyl-β-D-thiogalactopyranoside (IPTG).
   4700..4721    +  protein_bind   CAP binding site: CAP binding activates transcription in the presence of cAMP. E. coli catabolite activator protein
   4736..4766    +  promoter       lac promoter: promoter for the E. coli lac operon
   4774..4790    +  protein_bind   lac operator: The lac repressor binds to the lac operator to inhibit transcription in E. coli. This inhibition can be relieved by adding lactose or isopropyl-β-D-thiogalactopyranoside (IPTG). lac repressor encoded by lacI
   4827..4883    -  misc_feature   MCS: pUC18/19 multiple cloning site
   4880..5037    +  CDS            lacZα (fragment): LacZα fragment of β-galactosidase; lacZ fragment
   5043..5142    -  misc_feature   bom (fragment): basis of mobility region from pBR322
   5265..5289    +  misc_feature   RB T-DNA repeat: right border repeat from nopaline C58 T-DNA
   5386..6017    +  rep_origin     oriV: incP origin of replication
   6108..6212    +  promoter       AmpR promoter: bla
   6213..7007    +  CDS            KanR: aminoglycoside phosphotransferase; aphA-3; confers resistance to kanamycin
   7178..7766    +  rep_origin     ori: high-copy-number ColE1/pMB1/pBR322/pUC origin of replication
   8102..9247    +  CDS            trfA: TRFA_ECOLX - Experimental evidence at protein level: Swiss-Prot protein existence level 1. Also involved in plasmid copy number control, promoting intermolecular coupling of protein bound iterons at oriV, which inhibits replication initiation. From Escherichia coli.
   9396..9420    +  misc_feature   LB T-DNA repeat: left border repeat from nopaline C58 T-DNA
