[The description below was written by a language model from this plasmid's Addgene catalogue record and pLannotate feature annotations shown in this document.]
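Description:
LLP753_L2pV1_NOT_FRT_Rluc_0I_lacZ is a plant expression and synthetic biology construct built on the pAGM4673 backbone, a binary T-DNA vector. The annotated 9,487 nt sequence shows nopaline-type left and right border repeats flanking the payload. Outside them lie an incP oriV with its trfA replication protein, which gives broad-host-range maintenance of the kind used for Agrobacterium, and a ColE1/pUC-type origin for E. coli. Selection in bacteria is by a kanamycin resistance gene (aphA-3) driven by the AmpR promoter.

The payload is a dual-luciferase reporter for a recombinase-based NOT gate. The catalogue names the main insert as Act2::FRT-Rluc-FRT, although the Act2 promoter itself was not picked up in the feature table. Downstream of that region, a minimal FRT site is embedded within the TMV Ω translational enhancer. It is followed by a Renilla reniformis luciferase coding sequence carrying the potato ST-LS1 IV2 intron, which typically restricts expression to eukaryotic cells. A short C-terminal segment annotated as a DREB2A fragment probably corresponds to the recorded PEST tag, a degradation signal that shortens reporter half-life. A second FRT in the same orientation and a CaMV poly(A) signal complete the unit. In this "on" state Rluc is expressed, and FLP recombinase would excise the FRT-flanked coding sequence and permanently switch it off.

A second unit, described by the depositor as TCTP1::Fluc, encodes firefly luciferase with the Ti plasmid gene 7 terminator, presumably as a normalisation reference; its promoter is also unannotated. A lacZα cassette with lac promoter and operator sits near the right border, and probably serves as a blue/white screening placeholder for adding further modules. The plasmid comes from work on synthetic memory circuits for plant cell reprogramming.
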