Addgene plasmid #192398: LLP753_L2pV1_NOT_FRT_Rluc_0I_lacZ
Purpose: On state for the first generation of NOT gates, which target the Rluc CDS to repress expression via its FRT sites.
Depositing lab: Ryan Lister. Depositing organization: University of Western Australia. Publication: Synthetic memory circuits for stable cell reprogramming in plants. Lloyd JPB, Ly F, Gong P, Pflueger J, Swain T, Pflueger C, Fourie E, Khan MA, Kidd BN, Lister R. Nat Biotechnol. 2022 Jul 4. pii: 10.1038/s41587-022-01383-2. doi: 10.1038/s41587-022-01383-2. PubMed 35788565.
Backbone
  Vector backbone: pAGM4673
  Backbone manufacturer: Sylvestre Marillonnet
  Vector type: Plant Expression, Synthetic Biology
Growth in bacteria
  Bacterial resistance: Kanamycin, 50 μg/mL
  Growth temperature: 30°C
  Growth strain: DH5alpha
  Copy number: Unknown
Gene/Insert
  Gene/Insert name: Act2::FRT-Rluc-FRT
  Species: Renilla reniformis
  Tag / fusion protein: PEST (C terminal on insert)
  Cloning method: Restriction Enzyme; 5′ cloning site unknown (unknown if destroyed)
Terms and licenses: Academic/Nonprofit Terms; Industry Terms: Not Available to Industry
Depositor comments: Other genes: TCTP1::Fluc
How to cite: LLP753_L2pV1_NOT_FRT_Rluc_0I_lacZ was a gift from Ryan Lister (Addgene plasmid # 192398 ; http://n2t.net/addgene:192398 ; RRID:Addgene_192398)
